Addgene plasmid #79254: pAc5.1B-EGFP-DmNot10
Purpose: Expresses EGFP-tagged DmNot10 in S2 cells
Depositing lab: Elisa Izaurralde. Depositing organization: Max Planck Institute for Developmental Biology. Publication: NOT10 and C2orf29/NOT11 form a conserved module of the CCR4-NOT complex that docks onto the NOT1 N-terminal domain. Bawankar P, Loh B, Wohlbold L, Schmidt S, Izaurralde E. RNA Biol. 2013 Feb;10(2):228-44. doi: 10.4161/rna.23018. Epub 2013 Jan 9. PubMed 23303381.
Backbone
  Vector backbone: pAc5.1B-EGFP
  Backbone manufacturer: Invitrogen
  Backbone size w/o insert (bp): 6066
  Total vector size (bp): 6089
  Vector type: Schneider 2 cell Expression
Growth in bacteria
  Bacterial resistance: Ampicillin, 100 μg/mL
  Growth temperature: 37°C
  Growth strain: DH5alpha
  Copy number: Low Copy
Gene/Insert
  Gene/Insert name: DmNot10 (alt name: CG18616)
  Species: D. melanogaster (fly)
  Insert size (bp): 1908
  GenBank ID: NM_141958
  Entrez Gene: Not10 (a.k.a. Dmel_CG18616, CG18616, Dmel\CG18616, NOT10, dNot10)
  Promoter: Ac5 promoter
  Tag / fusion protein: EGFP (N terminal on backbone)
  Cloning method: Restriction Enzyme; 5′ cloning site EcoRV (not destroyed); 3′ cloning site XbaI (not destroyed)
  Sequencing primers: 5′ EGFP-forw; 3′ Bgh rev primer
Terms and licenses: Academic/Nonprofit Terms; Industry Terms: Not Available to Industry
How to cite: pAc5.1B-EGFP-DmNot10 was a gift from Elisa Izaurralde (Addgene plasmid # 79254 ; http://n2t.net/addgene:79254 ; RRID:Addgene_79254)
