[The description below was written by a language model from this plasmid's Addgene catalogue record and pLannotate feature annotations shown in this document.]
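Description:
pAc5.1B-EGFP-DmNot10 is a Drosophila expression plasmid built on the Invitrogen-derived pAc5.1B-EGFP backbone and intended for transfection into Schneider 2 (S2) cells. In bacteria it is maintained through a ColE1/pUC-type origin and selected with ampicillin via the β-lactamase gene and its bla promoter. The catalogue lists it as low copy, although the annotated origin belongs to the family usually described as high copy. No marker for selection in insect cells is annotated. Short fragments annotated as a tetracycline-resistance gene and SV40 large T antigen appear to be non-functional backbone remnants.

The payload is a single expression cassette driven by the Drosophila actin 5C (Ac5) promoter, which gives strong constitutive transcription in fly cells. It directs an N-terminal EGFP supplied by the backbone, followed by the roughly 1.9 kb coding sequence of D. melanogaster Not10 (CG18616), inserted between EcoRV and XbaI sites. A V5 epitope sequence from the backbone lies just downstream of the insert, but the record does not say whether it is read in frame or is preceded by a stop codon. An SV40 polyadenylation signal terminates the transcript.

Not10 is a component of the CCR4-NOT deadenylase complex, and the associated study concerns how NOT10 and NOT11 form a module that docks onto the N-terminal domain of NOT1. The EGFP fusion is therefore suited to localisation and to tag-based pull-down or interaction experiments in S2 cells. The catalogue's total size of 6,089 bp is inconsistent with its own backbone and insert sizes. The depositor's full sequence of 7,974 nt matches their sum and is the more reliable figure.
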