Features (pLannotate 1.2.2; 10 found; start..end, strand, type, name):
     56..2568    +  promoter       Ac5 promoter: Drosophila melanogaster actin 5C promoter
   2588..3304    +  CDS            EGFP: EGFP is a basic (constitutively fluorescent) green fluorescent protein published in 1996, derived from Aequorea victoria. It is reported to be a rapidly-maturing weak dimer with moderate acid sensitivity.
   3329..5233    +  CDS            Not10: CNO10_DROME - Experimental evidence at protein level: Swiss-Prot protein existence level 1. Component of the CCR4-NOT complex which is one of the major cellular mRNA deadenylases and is linked to various cellular processes including bulk mRNA degradation, miRNA-mediated repression, translational repression during translational initiation and general transcription regulation. Additional complex functions may be a consequence of its influence on mRNA expression. Is not required for association of CNOT7 to the CCR4-NOT complex (By similarity). From Drosophila melanogaster (Fruit fly).
   5259..5300    +  CDS            V5 tag: epitope tag from simian virus 5
   5400..5534    -  polyA_signal   SV40 poly(A) signal: SV40 polyadenylation signal
   5557..5641    -  CDS            large T antigen (fragment): large T antigen from SV40 (simian virus 40)
   5642..6112    +  CDS            TcR (fragment): tetracycline efflux protein; tet; confers resistance to tetracycline
   6156..6744    -  rep_origin     ori: high-copy-number ColE1/pMB1/pBR322/pUC origin of replication
   6915..7775    -  CDS            AmpR: β-lactamase; bla; confers resistance to ampicillin, carbenicillin, and related antibiotics
   7776..7880    -  promoter       AmpR promoter: bla
>Addgene plasmid #79254 | pAc5.1B-EGFP-DmNot10 | depositor full sequence | sequence record 148403 | pAc5.1B-EGFP-DmNot10 sequence 7974 bps
CTTCAAGGAATTAATTCTATATTCTAAAAACACAAATGATACTTCTAAAAAAAATCATGAATGGCATCAA
CTCTGAATCAAATCTTTGCAGATGCACCTACTTCTCATTTCCACTGTCACATCATTTTTCCAGATCTCGC
TGCCTGTTATGTGGCCCACAAACCAAGACACGTTTTATGGCCATTAAAGCTGGCTGATCGTCGCCAAACA
CCAAATACATATCAATATGTACATTCGAGAAAGAAGCGATCAAAGAAGCGTCTTCGGGCGAGTAGGAGAA
TGCGGAGGAGAAGGAGAACGAGCTGATCTAGTATCTCTCCACAATCCAATGCCAACTGACCAACTGGCCA
TATTCGGAGCAATTTGAAGCCAATTTCCATCGCCTGGCGATCGCTCCATTCTTGGCTATATGTTTTTCAC
CGTTCCCGGGGCCATTTTCAAAGACTCGTCGGTAAGATAAGATTGTGTCACTCGCTGTCTCTCTTCATTT
GTCGAAGAATGCTGAGGAATTTCGCGATGACGTCGGCGAGTATTTTGAAGAATGAGAATAATTTGTATTT
ATACGAAAATCAGTTAGTGGAATTTTCTACAAAAACATGTTATCTATAGATAATTTTGTTGCAAAATATG
TTGACTATGACAAAGATTGTATGTATATACCTTTAATGTATTCTCATTTTCTTATGTATTTATAATGGCA
ATGATGATACTGATGATATTTTAAGATGATGCCAGACCACAGGCTGATTTCTGCGTCTTTTGCCGAACGC
AGTGCATGTGCGGTTGTTGTTTTTTGGAATAGTTTCAATTTTCGGACTGTCCGCTTTGATTTCAGTTTCT
TGGCTTATTCAAAAAGCAAAGTAAAGCCAAAAAAGCGAGATGGCAATACCAAATGCGGCAAAACGGTAGT
GGAAGGAAAGGGGTGCGGGGCAGCGGAAGGAAGGGTGGGGCGGGGCGTGGCGGGGTCTGTGGCTGGGCGC
GACGTCACCGACGTTGGAGCCACTCCTTTGACCATGTGTGCGTGTGTGTATTATTCGTGTCTCGCCACTC
GCCGGTTGTTTTTTTCTTTTTATCTCGCTCTCTCTAGCGCCATCTCGTACGCATGCTCAACGCACCGCAT
GTTGCCGTGTCCTTTATGCGTCATTTTGGCTCGAAATAGGCAATTATTTAAACAAAGATTAGTCAACGAA
AACGCTAAAATAAATAAGTCTACAATATGGTTACTTATTGCCATGTGTGTGCAGCCAACGATAGCAACAA
AAGCAACAACACAGTGGCTTTCCCTCTTTCACTTTTTGTTTGCAAGCGCGTGCGAGCAAGACGGCACGAC
CGGCAAACGCAATTACGCTGACAAAGAGCAGACGAAGTTTTGGCCGAAAAACATCAAGGCGCCTGATACG
AATGCATTTGCAATAACAATTGCGATATTTAATATTGTTTATGAAGCTGTTTGACTTCAAAACACACAAA
AAAAAAAATAAAACAAATTATTTGAAAGAGAATTAGGAATCGGACAGCTTATCGTTACGGGCTAACAGCA
CACCGAGACGAAATAGCTTACCTGACGTCACAGCCTCTGGAAGAACTGCCGCCAAGCAGAGAGAGAGAGA
AAAAGAGGGAGAGCAGCTTAGACCGCATGTGCTTGTGTGTGAGGCGTCTCTCTCTTCGTCTCCTGTTTGC
GCAAACGCATAGACTGCACTGAGAAAATCGATTACCTATTTTTTATGAATGAATATTTGCACTATTACTA
TTCAAAACTATTAAGATAGCAATCACATTCAATAGCCAAATACTATACCACCTGAGCGATGCAACGAAAT
GATCAATTTGAGCAAAAATGCTGCATATTTAGGACGGCATCATTATAGAAATGCTTCTTGCTGTGTACTT
TTCTCTCGTCTGGCAGCTGTTTCGCCGTTATTGTTAAAACCGGCTTAAGTTAGGTGTGTTTTCTACGACT
AGTGATGCCCCTACTAGAAGATGTGTGTTGCACAAATGTCCCTGAATAACCAATTTGAAGTGCAGATAGC
AGTAAACGTAAGCTAATATGAATATTATTTAACTGTAATGTTTTAATATCGCTGGACATTACTAATAAAC
CCACTATAAACACATGTACATATGTATGTTTTGGCATACAATGAGTAGTTGGGGAAAAAATGTGTAAAAG
CACCGTGACCATCACAGCATAAAGATAACCAGCTGAAGTATCGAATATGAGTAACCCCCAAATTGAATCA
CATGCCGCAACTGATAGGACCCATGGAAGTACACTCTTCATGGCGATATACAAGACACACACAAGCACGA
ACACCCAGTTGCGGAGGAAATTCTCCGTAAATGAAAACCCAATCGGCGAACAATTCATACCCATATATGG
TAAAAGTTTTGAACGCGACTTGAGAGCGGAGAGCATTGCGGCTGATAAGGTTTTAGCGCTAAGCGGGCTT
TATAAAACGGGCTGCGGGACCAGTTTTCATATCACTACCGTTTGAGTTCTTGTGCTGTGTGGATACTCCT
CCCGACACAAAGCCGCTCCATCAGCCAGCAGTCGTCTAATCCAGAGACCCCGGATCGGGGTACCAACATG
GTGAGCAAGGGCGAGGAGCTGTTCACCGGGGTGGTGCCCATCCTGGTCGAGCTGGACGGCGACGTAAACG
GCCACAAGTTCAGCGTGTCCGGCGAGGGCGAGGGCGATGCCACCTACGGCAAGCTGACCCTGAAGTTCAT
CTGCACCACCGGCAAGCTGCCCGTGCCCTGGCCCACCCTCGTGACCACCCTGACCTACGGCGTGCAGTGC
TTCAGCCGCTACCCCGACCACATGAAGCAGCACGACTTCTTCAAGTCCGCCATGCCCGAAGGCTACGTCC
AGGAGCGCACCATCTTCTTCAAGGACGACGGCAACTACAAGACCCGCGCCGAGGTGAAGTTCGAGGGCGA
CACCCTGGTGAACCGCATCGAGCTGAAGGGCATCGACTTCAAGGAGGACGGCAACATCCTGGGGCACAAG
CTGGAGTACAACTACAACAGCCACAACGTCTATATCATGGCCGACAAGCAGAAGAACGGCATCAAGGTGA
ACTTCAAGATCCGCCACAACATCGAGGACGGCAGCGTGCAGCTCGCCGACCACTACCAGCAGAACACCCC
CATCGGCGACGGCCCCGTGCTGCTGCCCGACAACCACTACCTGAGCACCCAGTCCGCCCTGAGCAAAGAC
CCCAACGAGAAGCGCGATCACATGGTCCTGCTGGAGTTCGTGACCGCCGCCGGGATCACTCTCGGCATGG
ACGAGCTGTACAAGCCAAGCTTGAATTCTGCAGATATCATGGACTCGGCGGAATCCCCCACCAAAACGCA
GGCCGGCGAGGACGAGAACTACAGTCTGCTGTGCCAGGCGCACGAGCAGTTCAACAACTCGGAGTTTGAT
CGCTGCTTGGAACTGCTCCAGGAGTTGGAGACGCGCGGCGAGAGCAGTGGTCCTGTCCTGCGGCACAACC
GGGCGGTGGTCAGCTACTACAAAACCGGGTGCACCCAACACTCCGTCCTGCTGAAAGAACTGGAGGCTCT
AACCGCCGATGCAGATGCGCCCGGAGACGTGTCCAGCGGGCTGAGCCTTAAGCAGGGAGCTGCCGCCGCC
ACTGTTGCTCGTTACAACCGGGCGGTCATCTATTATCACCGCCATATGTTCGGCACGGCACTGGAGAAAC
TAGCACCACTAGTGGCTCGTCTGGAAGCCCTGGAGAAGGCAATGGCAGCGCTGGTGGCCACACTACAGCT
ACAGCTGCTGCTGGCCACCAATCAACTAAACCGAGCCGAGGCCTTTCTGGATTACTTGCAGTACAAGCTT
AACCTGGTGGCCACAGCGCCTAGCAGCAATGCGGCCGAAGAGGCAGCTGTTGTCGGCACAGCACCTCCGT
CAGCAGCGACGAACAGTTCAGTGGTGGCCTCACCAGGAGGAGCAGCTGTGGAGGGAGCTGTGCCCGGTCT
GGGCGGTAGTCTGCAGCTCTTGCAGCTAATAACGCTCGTGCTTAACCGAAAACCGGTGGTTATTCAGGAA
GACGGCACGCCGGAGTACGCTGCTCTGAAGGCTCAGCAGTACTACATCATGAAGGATTTTCAGATGGCCG
CCAAGCAGCTTATGCGAATCAATAACGAGTGTACACAAGCGGGCACTATAACCCCCCAGCTGAGCACGTG
CATTGCCAACAATATGGGAGTGATACACTTAAGAGTGCGTCACTATGCCATCGCCGCCAAGTTCTTCCAA
AATGCGCTCAACTTTGACCAGCAGCTGGCGCGAAATTTGCGCCAGAGTACGCTGCAAACCATGAGTTCGG
CACGGTCCTGCGAGATCCTTTACAACCTCGGTGTGGCCATGTTGCACCTACGACGCCCCAAGGAGGCGTT
TCAGTGCTTTCTGGTTCCCGTTAAGCAATTCCACAGCAATCCACGTCTTTGGCTGCGCATGGCTGAGGCC
TGCATCATGGAGCATGAGGCGAAACTAGTGGAGGAGGAGCGCCAGTCGCAGTCAGAAACGCCATCAACAA
AGCCATACGCTCCTCAATCGGCGGGAGTTCCAGAGCCCACGCTGGAATTCGCTGTCTTGTGTCTACGTAG
CGCGTTAACGCTTACGCAGCACTACAAGACGAGGTTTCACATGGCGGCGGTCTCCTCGGAGGATGTGGAA
GCACCCGAACCCAAGGACCCAACTCAGGAGAGTTGGCGTCATCCCCAGGACAATAACTTCTGCAATCCCT
CGAAGCCAGTCAGCCTAGAGTCTTTGGAAAACATGATGGCTGCCATATATGCTGCTCACAGCTTCGTCTC
GCTGCGCCTAGGCGATCATGTGACCGCGCTCGAGATGTCGGAAAAACTGCTGGCCTGTGAACGCTTGTCC
GATGCACACAAATTGCTAGGTCACATGTACGCTGGCGAGGCGTTGATGCTTATGGACAAGGCCAGCGAGG
CACGCGACCATTTGGACCCTACTTTTGTGGGCACACTAAACGCCTTCGATTTTGAGACGCGTGACTGGCA
ACTGAAGTCGGTGGACGCCGCTCAGAACGTTGTGCGGTATAATCTGGCCGTTGCCATGGCTCTACAGAAC
GACCTGCCTCAAGCTAAAGCACTCCTGGCCAATTTAACTCATTCGCTGGTTGCCAACAAGGCGCTTGCTT
TGCGACGCTTCATGGACCTCAAAATGGGTCCCGTTCCTGGCGGGACGCCGAGTTAGTCTAGAGGGCCCGC
GGTTCGAAGGTAAGCCTATCCCTAACCCTCTCCTCGGTCTCGATTCTACGCGTACCGGTCATCATCACCA
TCACCATTGAGTTTAAACCCGCTGATCAGCCTCGACTGTGCCTTCTAAGGCCTGAGCTCGCTGATCAGCC
TCGATCGAGGATCCAGACATGATAAGATACATTGATGAGTTTGGACAAACCACAACTAGAATGCAGTGAA
AAAAATGCTTTATTTGTGAAATTTGTGATGCTATTGCTTTATTTGTAACCATTATAAGCTGCAATAAACA
AGTTAACAACAACAATTGCATTCATTTTATGTTTCAGGTTCAGGGGGAGGTGTGGGAGGTTTTTTAAAGC
AAGTAAAACCTCTACAAATGTGGTATGGCTGATTATGATCAGTCGACCGATGCCCTTGAGAGCCTTCAAC
CCAGTCAGCTCCTTCCGGTGGGCGCGGGGCATGACTATCGTCGCCGCACTTATGACTGTCTTCTTTATCA
TGCAACTCGTAGGACAGGTGCCGGCAGCGCTCTGGGTCATTTTCGGCGAGGACCGCTTTCGCTGGAGCGC
GACGATGATCGGCCTGTCGCTTGCGGTATTCGGAATCTTGCACGCCCTCGCTCAAGCCTTCGTCACTGGT
CCCGCCACCAAACGTTTCGGCGAGAAGCAGGCCATTATCGCCGGCATGGCGGCCGACGCGCTGGGCTACG
TCTTGCTGGCGTTCGCGACGCGAGGCTGGATGGCCTTCCCCATTATGATTCTTCTCGCTTCCGGCGGCAT
CGGGATGCCCGCGTTGCAGGCCATGCTGTCCAGGCAGGTAGATGACGACCATCAGGGACAGCTTCAAGGA
TCGCTCGCGGCTCTTACCAGCCAGCAAAAGGCCAGGAACCGTAAAAAGGCCGCGTTGCTGGCGTTTTTCC
ATAGGCTCCGCCCCCCTGACGAGCATCACAAAAATCGACGCTCAAGTCAGAGGTGGCGAAACCCGACAGG
ACTATAAAGATACCAGGCGTTTCCCCCTGGAAGCTCCCTCGTGCGCTCTCCTGTTCCGACCCTGCCGCTT
ACCGGATACCTGTCCGCCTTTCTCCCTTCGGGAAGCGTGGCGCTTTCTCAATGCTCACGCTGTAGGTATC
TCAGTTCGGTGTAGGTCGTTCGCTCCAAGCTGGGCTGTGTGCACGAACCCCCCGTTCAGCCCGACCGCTG
CGCCTTATCCGGTAACTATCGTCTTGAGTCCAACCCGGTAAGACACGACTTATCGCCACTGGCAGCAGCC
ACTGGTAACAGGATTAGCAGAGCGAGGTATGTAGGCGGTGCTACAGAGTTCTTGAAGTGGTGGCCTAACT
ACGGCTACACTAGAAGGACAGTATTTGGTATCTGCGCTCTGCTGAAGCCAGTTACCTTCGGAAAAAGAGT
TGGTAGCTCTTGATCCGGCAAACAAACCACCGCTGGTAGCGGTGGTTTTTTTGTTTGCAAGCAGCAGATT
ACGCGCAGAAAAAAAGGATCTCAAGAAGATCCTTTGATCTTTTCTACGGGGTCTGACGCTCAGTGGAACG
AAAACTCACGTTAAGGGATTTTGGTCATGAGATTATCAAAAAGGATCTTCACCTAGATCCTTTTAAATTA
AAAATGAAGTTTTAAATCAATCTAAAGTATATATGAGTAAACTTGGTCTGACAGTTACCAATGCTTAATC
AGTGAGGCACCTATCTCAGCGATCTGTCTATTTCGTTCATCCATAGTTGCCTGACTCCCCGTCGTGTAGA
TAACTACGATACGGGAGGGCTTACCATCTGGCCCCAGTGCTGCAATGATACCGCGAGACCCACGCTCACC
GGCTCCAGATTTATCAGCAATAAACCAGCCAGCCGGAAGGGCCGAGCGCAGAAGTGGTCCTGCAACTTTA
TCCGCCTCCATCCAGTCTATTAATTGTTGCCGGGAAGCTAGAGTAAGTAGTTCGCCAGTTAATAGTTTGC
GCAACGTTGTTGCCATTGCTGCAGGCATCGTGGTGTCACGCTCGTCGTTTGGTATGGCTTCATTCAGCTC
CGGTTCCCAACGATCAAGGCGAGTTACATGATCCCCCATGTTGTGCAAAAAAGCGGTTAGCTCCTTCGGT
CCTCCGATCGTTGTCAGAAGTAAGTTGGCCGCAGTGTTATCACTCATGGTTATGGCAGCACTGCATAATT
CTCTTACTGTCATGCCATCCGTAAGATGCTTTTCTGTGACTGGTGAGTACTCAACCAAGTCATTCTGAGA
ATAGTGTATGCGGCGACCGAGTTGCTCTTGCCCGGCGTCAACACGGGATAATACCGCGCCACATAGCAGA
ACTTTAAAAGTGCTCATCATTGGAAAACGTTCTTCGGGGCGAAAACTCTCAAGGATCTTACCGCTGTTGA
GATCCAGTTCGATGTAACCCACTCGTGCACCCAACTGATCTTCAGCATCTTTTACTTTCACCAGCGTTTC
TGGGTGAGCAAAAACAGGAAGGCAAAATGCCGCAAAAAAGGGAATAAGGGCGACACGGAAATGTTGAATA
CTCATACTCTTCCTTTTTCAATATTATTGAAGCATTTATCAGGGTTATTGTCTCATGAGCGGATACATAT
TTGAATGTATTTAGAAAAATAAACAAATAGGGGTTCCGCGCACATTTCCCCGAAAAGTGCCACCTGACGT
CTAAGAAACCATTATTATCATGACATTAACCTATAAAAATAGGCGTATCACGAGGCCCTTTCGT
