>Addgene plasmid #79254 | pAc5.1B-EGFP-DmNot10 | addgene partial sequence | sequence record 153084 | EGFP-C 5'-CATGGTCCTGCTGGAGTTCGTG-3'
GCATGGACGAGCTGTACAAGCCAAGCTTGAATTCTGCAGATATCATGGACTCGGCGGAATCCCCCACCAA
AACGCAGGCCGGCGAGGACGAGAACTACAGTCTGCTGTGCCAGGCGCACGAGCAGTTCAACAACTCGGAG
TTTGATCGCTGCTTGGAACTGCTCCAGGAGTTGGAGACGCGCGGCGAGAGCAGTGGTCCTGTCCTGCGGC
ACAACCGGGCGGTGGTCAGCTACTACAAAACCGGGTGCACCCAACACTCCGTCCTGCTGAAAGAACTGGA
GGCTCTAACCGCCGATGCAGATGCGCCCGGAGACGTGTCCAGCGGGCTGAGCCTTAAGCAGGGAGCTGCC
GCCGCCACTGTTGCTCGTTACAACCGGGCGGTCATCTATTATCACCGCCATATGTTCGGCACGGCACTGG
AGAAACTAGCACCACTAGTGGCTCGTCTGGAAGCCCTGGAGAAGGCAATGGCAGCGCTGGTGGCCACACT
ACAGCTACAGCTGCTGCTGGCCACCAATCAACTAAACCGAGCCGAGGCCTTTCTGGATTACTTGCAGTAC
AAGCTTAACCTGGTGGCCACAGCGCCTAGCAGCAATGCGGCCGAAGAGGCAGCTGTTGTCGGCACAGCAC
CTCCGTCAGCAGCGACGAACAGTTCAGTGGTGGCCTCACCAGGAGGAGCAGCTGTGGAGGGAGCTGTGCC
CGGTCTGGGCGGTAGTCTGCAGCTCTTGCAGCTAATAACGCTCGTGCTTAACCGAAAACCGGTGGTTATT
CAGGAAGACGGCACGCCGGAGTACGCTGCTCTGAAGGCTCAGCAGTACTACATCATGAAGGATTTTCAGA
TGGCCGCCAAGCAGCTTATGCGAATCAATAACGAGTGTACACAAGCGGGCACTATAACCCCCCAGCTGAG
CACGTGCATTGCCAACAATATGGGAGTGATACACTTAAGAGTGCGTCACTATGCCATCGCCGCCAAGTTC
TTCCAAAATGCGCTCA
