>Addgene plasmid #79254 | pAc5.1B-EGFP-DmNot10 | addgene partial sequence | sequence record 153086 | EBV-rev 5'-GTGGTTTGTCCAAACTCATC-3'
GGATCCTCGATCGAGGCTGATCAGCGAGCTCAGGCCTTAGAAGGCACAGTCGAGGCTGATCAGCGGGTTT
AAACTCAATGGTGATGGTGATGATGACCGGTACGCGTAGAATCGAGACCGAGGAGAGGGTTAGGGATAGG
CTTACCTTCGAACCGCGGGCCCTCTAGACTAACTCGGCGTCCCGCCAGGAACGGGACCCATTTTGAGGTC
CATGAAGCGTCGCAAAGCAAGCGCCTTGTTGGCAACCAGCGAATGAGTTAAATTGGCCAGGAGTGCTTTA
GCTTGAGGCAGGTCGTTCTGTAGAGCCATGGCAACGGCCAGATTATACCGCACAACGTTCTGAGCGGCGT
CCACCGACTTCAGTTGCCAGTCACGCGTCTCAAAATCGAAGGCGTTTAGTGTGCCCACAAAAGTAGGGTC
CAAATGGTCGCGTGCCTCGCTGGCCTTGTCCATAAGCATCAACGCCTCGCCAGCGTACATGTGACCTAGC
AATTTGTGTGCATCGGACAAGCGTTCACAGGCCAGCAGTTTTTCCGACATCTCGAGCGCGGTCACATGAT
CGCCTAGGCGCAGCGAGACGAAGCTGTGAGCAGCATATATGGCAGCCATCATGTTTTCCAAAGACTCTAG
GCTGACTGGCTTCGAGGGATTGCAGAAGTTATTGTCCTGGGGATGACGCCAACTCTCCTGAGTTGGGTCC
TTGGGTTCGGGTGCTTCCACATCCTCCGAGGAGACCGCCGCCATGTGAAACCTCGTCTTGTAGTGCTGCG
TAAGCGTTAACGCGCTACGTAGACACAAGACAGCGAATTCCAGCGTGGGCTCTGGAACTCCCGCCGATTG
AGGAGCGTATGGCTTTGTTGATGGCGTTTCTGACTGCGACTGGCGCTCCTCCTCCACTAGTTTCGCCTCA
TGCTCCATGATGCAGGCCTCAGCCATGCGCAGCCAAAGACGTGGATTGCTGTGGAATTGCTTAACGGGAA
CCAGAAAGCACTGAAAC
